Addgene plasmid #103582: LSB-hsa-miR-504-5p
Purpose: Used to sense miRNA activity using fluorescence based tools. hsa-miR-504-5p target in 3' UTR of of mKate. miRNA activity can be measured by the repression of mKate2 relative to EBFP2 fluorescent proteins . Plasmid is inherently unstable; please see Depositor Comments
Depositing lab: Ron Weiss. Depositing organization: Massachusetts Institute of Technology. Publication: A mixed antagonistic/synergistic miRNA repression model enables accurate predictions of multi-input miRNA sensor activity. Gam JJ, Babb J, Weiss R. Nat Commun. 2018 Jun 22;9(1):2430. doi: 10.1038/s41467-018-04575-0. PubMed 29934631.
Backbone
  Vector backbone: Low Sensor Backbone (LSB)
  Vector type: Mammalian Expression, Synthetic Biology
Growth in bacteria
  Bacterial resistance: Ampicillin and Kanamycin, 100 & 50 μg/mL
  Growth temperature: 30°C
  Growth strain: NEB Stable
  Copy number: High Copy
Gene/Insert
  Gene/Insert name: hsa-miR-504-5p target
  Species: H. sapiens (human)
  Entrez Gene: MIR504 (a.k.a. MIRN504, hsa-mir-504, mir-504)
  Promoter: EF-1a
  Cloning method: Gibson Cloning
Terms and licenses: Academic/Nonprofit Terms; Industry Terms: Not Available to Industry
Depositor comments: Please note that this plasmid is inherently unstable due to a repeating poly A element. We recommend performing a diagnostic digest on multiple colonies upon receipt. The depositors would like to note the presence of several discrepancies between the depositor sequence and physical plasmid sequence. In particular, the sequences upstream and downstream of the puromycin coding region have 10 bp insertions which do not affect the ability to perform puromycin selection. The sequences for those regions within the physical plasmids are as follows: Upstream of Puro: GAATTCGACCGCCTGTCTCAAGGTGCCACC; Downstream of Puro: GCTTTGAGACTACGCGTGAATTCACTCCTC. Please contact if you are interested in this plasmid prior to placing an order.
How to cite: LSB-hsa-miR-504-5p was a gift from Ron Weiss (Addgene plasmid # 103582 ; http://n2t.net/addgene:103582 ; RRID:Addgene_103582)
