[The description below was written by a language model from this plasmid's Addgene catalogue record and pLannotate feature annotations shown in this document.]
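Description:
LSB-hsa-miR-504-5p is a mammalian expression and synthetic-biology plasmid built on the Low Sensor Backbone (LSB) and designed as a two-colour fluorescent sensor of microRNA activity. The annotated sequence is about 11 kb. It is propagated in E. coli from a high-copy ColE1/pUC-type origin and carries both AmpR (β-lactamase) and KanR (aminoglycoside phosphotransferase), so it is selected with ampicillin and kanamycin together. A short remnant of lac promoter/operator sequence is also present in the backbone.

The payload consists of two parallel transcription units. Each is driven by the human EF-1α core promoter with its intron A, flanked by Gateway attB4/attB1/attB2 scars, and terminated by a rabbit β-globin 3' region and poly(A) signal. One unit encodes the red fluorescent protein mKate2. According to the record, its 3' UTR holds the hsa-miR-504-5p target, although the target site itself is not annotated in the feature table. The other unit encodes the blue protein EBFP2 without a target and serves as an internal reference for transfection and expression level. When miR-504-5p is active in a cell, it represses mKate2 while EBFP2 is unaffected, so the mKate2-to-EBFP2 ratio reports miRNA activity.

A puromycin N-acetyltransferase gene with its own β-globin poly(A) signal allows puromycin selection in mammalian cells, though no mammalian promoter for it is annotated. The depositor notes that the three repeated poly(A) elements make the plasmid inherently unstable. The physical plasmid also differs slightly from the deposited sequence, with short insertions flanking the puromycin coding region that do not impair selection.
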