Features (pLannotate 1.2.2; 28 found; start..end, strand, type, name):
     87..675     -  rep_origin     ori: high-copy-number ColE1/pMB1/pBR322/pUC origin of replication
    846..1706    -  CDS            AmpR: β-lactamase; bla; confers resistance to ampicillin, carbenicillin, and related antibiotics
   1707..1778    -  promoter       AmpR promoter: bla
   1857..2456    +  CDS            PuroR: puromycin N-acetyltransferase; pac from Streptomyces alboniger; confers resistance to puromycin
   2461..2541    +  CDS            HBB (fragment): HBB_PONPY - Experimental evidence at transcript level: Swiss-Prot protein existence level 2. Involved in oxygen transport from the lung to the various peripheral tissues. From Pongo pygmaeus (Bornean orangutan).
   2612..2667    +  polyA_signal   β-globin poly(A) signal: rabbit β-globin polyadenylation signal (Gil and Proudfoot, 1987)
   3646..3666    +  protein_bind   attB4: mutant version of attB; core recombination site for the Gateway® BP reaction BP Clonase™
   3734..3945    +  promoter       EF-1α core promoter: core promoter for human elongation factor EF-1α
   3946..4884    +  intron         EF-1α intron A: intron upstream of the start codon of human EF-1α
   4911..4931    +  protein_bind   attB1: mutant version of attB; core recombination site for the Gateway® BP reaction BP Clonase™
   4951..5646    +  CDS            mKate2: mKate2 is a basic (constitutively fluorescent) red fluorescent protein published in 2009, derived from Entacmaea quadricolor. It is reported to be a rapidly-maturing monomer with moderate acid sensitivity.
   5666..5690    -  protein_bind   attB2: mutant version of attB; recombination site for the Gateway® BP reaction BP Clonase™
   5838..5912    +  CDS            HBB (fragment): HBB_PONPY - Experimental evidence at transcript level: Swiss-Prot protein existence level 2. Involved in oxygen transport from the lung to the various peripheral tissues. From Pongo pygmaeus (Bornean orangutan).
   5983..6038    +  polyA_signal   β-globin poly(A) signal: rabbit β-globin polyadenylation signal (Gil and Proudfoot, 1987)
   6422..6447    +  misc_feature   SA: splice acceptor site
   7119..7139    +  protein_bind   attB4: mutant version of attB; core recombination site for the Gateway® BP reaction BP Clonase™
   7207..7418    +  promoter       EF-1α core promoter: core promoter for human elongation factor EF-1α
   7419..8357    +  intron         EF-1α intron A: intron upstream of the start codon of human EF-1α
   8384..8404    +  protein_bind   attB1: mutant version of attB; core recombination site for the Gateway® BP reaction BP Clonase™
   8415..9131    +  CDS            EBFP2: EBFP2 is a basic (constitutively fluorescent) blue fluorescent protein published in 2007, derived from Aequorea victoria. It is reported to be a rapidly-maturing monomer with moderate acid sensitivity.
   9139..9163    -  protein_bind   attB2: mutant version of attB; recombination site for the Gateway® BP reaction BP Clonase™
   9167..9247    +  CDS            HBB (fragment): HBB_PONPY - Experimental evidence at transcript level: Swiss-Prot protein existence level 2. Involved in oxygen transport from the lung to the various peripheral tissues. From Pongo pygmaeus (Bornean orangutan).
   9318..9373    +  polyA_signal   β-globin poly(A) signal: rabbit β-globin polyadenylation signal (Gil and Proudfoot, 1987)
   9756..9778    -  protein_bind   lac operator (fragment): The lac repressor binds to the lac operator to inhibit transcription in E. coli. This inhibition can be relieved by adding lactose or isopropyl-β-D-thiogalactopyranoside (IPTG). lac repressor encoded by lacI
   9782..9812    -  promoter       lac promoter: promoter for the E. coli lac operon
   9827..9848    -  protein_bind   CAP binding site: CAP binding activates transcription in the presence of cAMP. E. coli catabolite activator protein
   9861..9900    -  CDS            lacI (fragment): lac repressor; lacI; The lac repressor binds to the lac operator to inhibit transcription in E. coli. This inhibition can be relieved by adding lactose or isopropyl-β-D-thiogalactopyranoside (IPTG).
  10073..10882   +  CDS            KanR: aminoglycoside phosphotransferase; aph(3')-Ia; confers resistance to kanamycin in bacteria or G418 (Geneticin®) in eukaryotes
>Addgene plasmid #103582 | LSB-hsa-miR-504-5p | depositor full sequence | sequence record 196212 | Full Sequence
AATTGAGGGGATAACGCAGGAAAGAACATGTGAGCAAAAGGCCAGCAAAAGGCCAGGAACCGTAAAAAGG
CCGCGTTGCTGGCGTTTTTCCATAGGCTCCGCCCCCCTGACGAGCATCACAAAAATCGACGCTCAAGTCA
GAGGTGGCGAAACCCGACAGGACTATAAAGATACCAGGCGTTTCCCCCTGGAAGCTCCCTCGTGCGCTCT
CCTGTTCCGACCCTGCCGCTTACCGGATACCTGTCCGCCTTTCTCCCTTCGGGAAGCGTGGCGCTTTCTC
ATAGCTCACGCTGTAGGTATCTCAGTTCGGTGTAGGTCGTTCGCTCCAAGCTGGGCTGTGTGCACGAACC
CCCCGTTCAGCCCGACCGCTGCGCCTTATCCGGTAACTATCGTCTTGAGTCCAACCCGGTAAGACACGAC
TTATCGCCACTGGCAGCAGCCACTGGTAACAGGATTAGCAGAGCGAGGTATGTAGGCGGTGCTACAGAGT
TCTTGAAGTGGTGGCCTAACTACGGCTACACTAGAAGAACAGTATTTGGTATCTGCGCTCTGCTGAAGCC
AGTTACCTTCGGAAAAAGAGTTGGTAGCTCTTGATCCGGCAAACAAACCACCGCTGGTAGCGGTGGTTTT
TTTGTTTGCAAGCAGCAGATTACGCGCAGAAAAAAAGGATCTCAAGAAGATCCTTTGATCTTTTCTACGG
GGTCTGACGCTCAGTGGAACGAAAACTCACGTTAAGGGATTTTGGTCATGAGATTATCAAAAAGGATCTT
CACCTAGATCCTTTTAAATTAAAAATGAAGTTTTAAATCAATCTAAAGTATATATGAGTAAACTTGGTCT
GACAGTTACCAATGCTTAATCAGTGAGGCACCTATCTCAGCGATCTGTCTATTTCGTTCATCCATAGTTG
CCTGACTCCCCGTCGTGTAGATAACTACGATACGGGAGGGCTTACCATCTGGCCCCAGTGCTGCAATGAT
ACCGCGAGAACCACGCTCACCGGCTCCAGATTTATCAGCAATAAACCAGCCAGCCGGAAGGGCCGAGCGC
AGAAGTGGTCCTGCAACTTTATCCGCCTCCATCCAGTCTATTAATTGTTGCCGGGAAGCTAGAGTAAGTA
GTTCGCCAGTTAATAGTTTGCGCAACGTTGTTGCCATTGCTACAGGCATCGTGGTGTCACGCTCGTCGTT
TGGTATGGCTTCATTCAGCTCCGGTTCCCAACGATCAAGGCGAGTTACATGATCCCCCATGTTGTGCAAA
AAAGCGGTTAGCTCCTTCGGTCCTCCGATCGTTGTCAGAAGTAAGTTGGCCGCAGTGTTATCACTCATGG
TTATGGCAGCACTGCATAATTCTCTTACTGTCATGCCATCCGTAAGATGCTTTTCTGTGACTGGTGAGTA
CTCAACCAAGTCATTCTGAGAATAGTGTATGCGGCGACCGAGTTGCTCTTGCCCGGCGTCAATACGGGAT
AATACCGCGCCACATAGCAGAACTTTAAAAGTGCTCATCATTGGAAAACGTTCTTCGGGGCGAAAACTCT
CAAGGATCTTACCGCTGTTGAGATCCAGTTCGATGTAACCCACTCGTGCACCCAACTGATCTTCAGCATC
TTTTACTTTCACCAGCGTTTCTGGGTGAGCAAAAACAGGAAGGCAAAATGCCGCAAAAAAGGGAATAAGG
GCGACACGGAAATGTTGAATACTCATACTCTTCCTTTTTCAATATTATTGAAGCATTTATCAGGGTTATT
GTCTCATGAGCGGATACATATTTGAATGTAGCTCCGAATTTCTCGAGGGCTTGTCGACGACGGCGGTCTC
CGTCGTCAGGATCATGAATTCGACCCGCCTGCCACCATGACCGAGTACAAGCCCACGGTGCGCCTCGCCA
CCCGCGACGACGTCCCCCGGGCCGTACGCACCCTCGCCGCCGCGTTCGCCGACTACCCCGCCACGCGCCA
CACCGTCGACCCGGACCGCCACATCGAGCGGGTCACCGAGCTGCAAGAACTCTTCCTCACGCGCGTCGGG
CTCGACATCGGCAAGGTGTGGGTCGCGGACGACGGCGCCGCGGTGGCGGTCTGGACCACGCCGGAGAGCG
TCGAAGCGGGGGCGGTGTTCGCCGAGATCGGCCCGCGCATGGCCGAGTTGAGCGGTTCCCGGCTGGCCGC
GCAGCAACAGATGGAAGGCCTCCTGGCGCCGCACCGGCCCAAGGAGCCCGCGTGGTTCCTGGCCACCGTC
GGCGTCTCGCCCGACCACCAGGGCAAGGGTCTGGGCAGCGCCGTCGTGCTCCCCGGAGTGGAGGCGGCCG
AGCGCGCCGGGGTGCCCGCCTTCCTGGAGACATCCGCGCCCCGCAACCTCCCCTTCTACGAGCGGCTCGG
CTTCACCGTCACCGCCGACGTCGAGGTGCCCGAAGGACCGCGCACCTGGTGCATGACCCGCAAGCCCGGT
GCCTGATACGCGTGAATTCACTCCTCAGGTGCAGGCTGCCTATCAGAAGGTGGTGGCTGGTGTGGCCAAT
GCCCTGGCTCACAAATACCACTGAGATCTTTTTCCCTCTGCCAAAAATTATGGGGACATCATGAAGCCCC
TTGAGCATCTGACTTCTGGCTAATAAAGGAAATTTATTTTCATTGCAATAGTGTGTTGGAATTTTTTGTG
TCTCTCACTCGGAAGGACATATGGGAGGGCAAATCATTTAAAACATCAGAATGAGTATTTGGTTTAGAGT
TTGGCAACATATGCCCATATGCTGGCTGCCATGAACAAAGGTTGGCTATAAAGAGGTCATCAGTATATGA
AACAGCCCCCTGCTGTCCATTCCTTATTCCATAGAAAAGCCTTGACTTGAGGTTAGATTTTTTTTATATT
TTGTTTTGTGTTATTTTTTTCTTTAACATCCCTAAAATTTTCCTTACATGTTTTACTAGCCAGATTTTTC
CTCCTCTCCTGACTACTCCCAGTCATAGCTGTCCCTCTTCTCTTATGGAGATCCCTCGACCTGCAGCCCA
AGCTTGAATTCTCTAGAATTACCCTGTTATCCCTATGCTTGGTTTACCGAGCTCTTATTGGTTTTCAAAC
TTCATTGACTGTGCCCAACGCGCCTGGGAGCTCACGGGGACAGCCCCCCCCCAAAGCCCCCAGGGATGTA
ATTACGTCCCTCCCCCGCTAGGGGGCAGCAGCGAGCCGCCCGGGGCTCCGCTCCGGTCCGGCGCTCCCCC
CGCATCCCCGAGCCGGCAGCGTGCGGGGACAGCCCGGGCACGGGGAAGGTGGCACGGGATCGCTTTCCTC
TGAACGCTTCTCGCTGCTCTTTGAGCCTGCAGACACCTGGGGGGATACGGGGAAAAAGCTAGGCTGAAAG
ACCGGTTCTTAGAATGACACGCGCCTGGGAGCTCACGGGGACAGCCCCCCCCCAAAGCCCCCAGGGATGT
AATTACGTCCCTCCCCCGCTAGGGGGCAGCAGCGAGCCGCCCGGGGCTCCGCTCCGGTCCGGCGCTCCCC
CCGCATCCCCGAGCCGGCAGCGTGCGGGGACAGCCCGGGCACGGGGAAGGTGGCACGGGATCGCTTTCCT
CTGAACGCTTCTCGCTGCTCTTTGAGCCTGCAGACACCTGGGGGGATACGGGGAAAAAGCTAACTTCTGA
GACGACAACTTTGTATAGAAAAGTTGGCTCCGAATTCGCCCTTGACAGCAGAGATCCAGTTTGGTTAATT
AATTGGCTCCGGTGCCCGTCAGTGGGCAGAGCGCACATCGCCCACAGTCCCCGAGAAGTTGTGGGGAGGG
GTCGGCAATTGAACCGGTGCCTAGAGAAGGTGGCGCGGGGTAAACTGGGAAAGTGATGTCGTGTACTGGC
TCCGCCTTTTTCCCGAGGGTGGGGGAGAACCGTATATAAGTGCAGTAGTCGCCGTGAACGTTCTTTTTCG
CAACGGGTTTGCCGCCAGAACACAGGTAAGTGCCGTGTGTGGTTCCCGCGGGCCTGGCCTCTTTACGGGT
TATGGCCCTTGCGTGCCTTGAATTACTTCCACCTGGCTGCAGTACGTGATTCTTGATCCCGAGCTTCGGG
TTGGAAGTGGGTGGGAGAGTTCGAGGCCTTGCGCTTAAGGAGCCCCTTCGCCTCGTGCTTGAGTTGAGGC
CTGGCCTGGGCGCTGGGGCCGCCGCGTGCGAATCTGGTGGCACCTTCGCGCCTGTCTCGCTGCTTTCGAT
AAGTCTCTAGCCATTTAAAATTTTTGATGACCTGCTGCGACGCTTTTTTTCTGGCAAGATAGTCTTGTAA
ATGCGGGCCAAGATCTGCACACTGGTATTTCGGTTTTTGGGGCCGCGGGCGGCGACGGGGCCCGTGCGTC
CCAGCGCACATGTTCGGCGAGGCGGGGCCTGCGAGCGCGGCCACCGAGAATCGGACGGGGGTAGTCTCAA
GCTGGCCGGCCTGCTCTGGTGCCTGGCCTCGCGCCGCCGTGTATCGCCCCGCCCTGGGCGGCAAGGCTGG
CCCGGTCGGCACCAGTTGCGTGAGCGGAAAGATGGCCGCTTCCCGGCCCTGCTGCAGGGAGCTCAAAATG
GAGGACGCGGCGCTCGGGAGAGCGGGCGGGTGAGTCACCCACACAAAGGAAAAGGGCCTTTCCGTCCTCA
GCCGTCGCTTCATGTGACTCCACGGAGTACCGGGCGCCGTCCAGGCACCTCGATTAGTTCTCGAGCTTTT
GGAGTACGTCGTCTTTAGGTTGGGGGGAGGGGTTTTATGCGATGGAGTTTCCCCACACTGAGTGGGTGGA
GACTGAAGTTAGGCCAGCTTGGCACTTGATGTAATTCTCCTTGGAATTTGCCCTTTTTGAGTTTGGATCT
TGGTTCATTCTCAAGCCTCAGACAGTGGTTCAAAGTTTTTTTCTTCCATTTCAGGTGTCGTGAGAAGGGC
GAATTCGACCCAAGTTTGTACAAAAAAGCAGGCTGGATCCAGGTGCCACCATGGTGAGCGAGCTGATTAA
GGAGAACATGCACATGAAGCTGTACATGGAGGGCACCGTGAACAACCACCACTTCAAGTGCACATCCGAG
GGCGAAGGCAAGCCCTACGAGGGCACCCAGACCATGAGAATCAAGGCGGTCGAGGGCGGCCCTCTCCCCT
TCGCCTTCGACATCCTGGCTACCAGCTTCATGTACGGCAGCAAAACCTTCATCAACCACACCCAGGGCAT
CCCCGACTTCTTTAAGCAGTCCTTCCCCGAGGGCTTCACATGGGAGAGAGTCACCACATACGAAGATGGG
GGCGTGCTGACCGCTACCCAGGACACCAGCCTCCAGGACGGCTGCCTCATCTACAACGTCAAGATCAGAG
GGGTGAACTTCCCATCCAACGGCCCTGTGATGCAGAAGAAAACACTCGGCTGGGAGGCCTCCACCGAGAC
ACTGTACCCCGCTGACGGCGGCCTGGAAGGCAGAGCCGACATGGCCCTGAAGCTCGTGGGCGGGGGCCAC
CTGATCTGCAACCTTAAGACCACATACAGATCCAAGAAACCCGCTAAGAACCTCAAGATGCCCGGCGTCT
ACTATGTGGACAGGAGACTGGAAAGAATCAAGGAGGCCGACAAAGAGACATACGTCGAGCAGCACGAGGT
GGCTGTGGCCAGATACTGCGACCTCCCTAGCAAACTGGGGCACAAACTTAATTGAGAATTCTACCACCCA
GCTTTCTTGTACAAAGTGGTACGTCTCAAGACCAGAGGTCTCTGCTTACCCCAGGGATAGAGTGCAGACC
AGGGTCTAGATAGAGTGCAGACCAGGGTCTAGATAGAGTGCAGACCAGGGTCTAGATAGAGTGCAGACCA
GGGTCTACAACCAGAAGAGACCTGTGCTTCACTCCTCAGGTGCAGGCTGCCTATCAGAAGGTGGTGGCTG
GTGTGGCCAATGCCCTGGCTCACAAATACCACTGAGATCTTTTTCCCTCTGCCAAAAATTATGGGGACAT
CATGAAGCCCCTTGAGCATCTGACTTCTGGCTAATAAAGGAAATTTATTTTCATTGCAATAGTGTGTTGG
AATTTTTTGTGTCTCTCACTCGGAAGGACATATGGGAGGGCAAATCATTTAAAACATCAGAATGAGTATT
TGGTTTAGAGTTTGGCAACATATGCCCATATGCTGGCTGCCATGAACAAAGGTTGGCTATAAAGAGGTCA
TCAGTATATGAAACAGCCCCCTGCTGTCCATTCCTTATTCCATAGAAAAGCCTTGACTTGAGGTTAGATT
TTTTTTATATTTTGTTTTGTGTTATTTTTTTCTTTAACATCCCTAAAATTTTCCTTACATGTTTTACTAG
CCAGATTTTTCCTCCTCTCCTGACTACTCCCAGTCATAGCTGTCCCTCTTCTCTTATGGAGATCCCGAGC
GGTGCGTTTTTATGCTTGTAGTATTGTATAATGTTTTTAAGATCCAAGCTTCTGACCTCTTCTCTTCCTC
CCACAGGGCCTCGAGACAATTGCATCGATGGTACCAGTGAAAGTCTGCAATGAATTCGAGTTGGCGCGCC
TGTCATTCTAAATCTCTCTTTCAGCCTAAAGCTTTTTCCCCGTATCCCCCCAGGTGTCTGCAGGCTCAAA
GAGCAGCGAGAAGCGTTCAGAGGAAAGCGATCCCGTGCCACCTTCCCCGTGCCCGGGCTGTCCCCGCACG
CTGCCGGCTCGGGGATGCGGGGGGAGCGCCGGACCGGAGCGGAGCCCCGGGCGGCTCGCTGCTGCCCCCT
AGCGGGGGAGGGACGTAATTACATCCCTGGGGGCTTTGGGAGGGGGCTGTCCCCGTGAGCTCCCAGGCGC
GCCTGTCATTCTAAATCTCTCTTTCAGCCTAAAGCTTTTTCCCCGTATCCCCCCAGGTGTCTGCAGGCTC
AAAGAGCAGCGAGAAGCGTTCAGAGGAAAGCGATCCCGTGCCACCTTCCCCGTGCCCGGGCTGTCCCCGC
ACGCTGCCGGCTCGGGGATGCGGGGGGAGCGCCGGACCGGAGCGGAGCCCCGGGCGGCTCGCTGCTGCCC
CCTAGCGGGGGAGGGACGTAATTACATCCCTGGGGGCTTTGGGGGGGGGCTGTCCCCGTGAGCTCCCAGG
CGCGCCAACTCGGTACCGTATCGATGTCGACGTTAACGCTAGTGATATCAACTTTGTATAGAAAAGTTGG
CTCCGAATTCGCCCTTGACAGCAGAGATCCAGTTTGGTTAATTAATTGGCTCCGGTGCCCGTCAGTGGGC
AGAGCGCACATCGCCCACAGTCCCCGAGAAGTTGTGGGGAGGGGTCGGCAATTGAACCGGTGCCTAGAGA
AGGTGGCGCGGGGTAAACTGGGAAAGTGATGTCGTGTACTGGCTCCGCCTTTTTCCCGAGGGTGGGGGAG
AACCGTATATAAGTGCAGTAGTCGCCGTGAACGTTCTTTTTCGCAACGGGTTTGCCGCCAGAACACAGGT
AAGTGCCGTGTGTGGTTCCCGCGGGCCTGGCCTCTTTACGGGTTATGGCCCTTGCGTGCCTTGAATTACT
TCCACCTGGCTGCAGTACGTGATTCTTGATCCCGAGCTTCGGGTTGGAAGTGGGTGGGAGAGTTCGAGGC
CTTGCGCTTAAGGAGCCCCTTCGCCTCGTGCTTGAGTTGAGGCCTGGCCTGGGCGCTGGGGCCGCCGCGT
GCGAATCTGGTGGCACCTTCGCGCCTGTCTCGCTGCTTTCGATAAGTCTCTAGCCATTTAAAATTTTTGA
TGACCTGCTGCGACGCTTTTTTTCTGGCAAGATAGTCTTGTAAATGCGGGCCAAGATCTGCACACTGGTA
TTTCGGTTTTTGGGGCCGCGGGCGGCGACGGGGCCCGTGCGTCCCAGCGCACATGTTCGGCGAGGCGGGG
CCTGCGAGCGCGGCCACCGAGAATCGGACGGGGGTAGTCTCAAGCTGGCCGGCCTGCTCTGGTGCCTGGC
CTCGCGCCGCCGTGTATCGCCCCGCCCTGGGCGGCAAGGCTGGCCCGGTCGGCACCAGTTGCGTGAGCGG
AAAGATGGCCGCTTCCCGGCCCTGCTGCAGGGAGCTCAAAATGGAGGACGCGGCGCTCGGGAGAGCGGGC
GGGTGAGTCACCCACACAAAGGAAAAGGGCCTTTCCGTCCTCAGCCGTCGCTTCATGTGACTCCACGGAG
TACCGGGCGCCGTCCAGGCACCTCGATTAGTTCTCGAGCTTTTGGAGTACGTCGTCTTTAGGTTGGGGGG
AGGGGTTTTATGCGATGGAGTTTCCCCACACTGAGTGGGTGGAGACTGAAGTTAGGCCAGCTTGGCACTT
GATGTAATTCTCCTTGGAATTTGCCCTTTTTGAGTTTGGATCTTGGTTCATTCTCAAGCCTCAGACAGTG
GTTCAAAGTTTTTTTCTTCCATTTCAGGTGTCGTGAGAAGGGCGAATTCGACCCAAGTTTGTACAAAAAA
GCAGGCTCGCCACCATGGTGAGCAAGGGCGAGGAGCTGTTCACCGGGGTGGTGCCCATCCTGGTCGAGCT
GGACGGCGACGTAAACGGCCACAAGTTCAGCGTGAGGGGCGAGGGCGAGGGCGATGCCACCAACGGCAAG
CTGACCCTGAAGTTCATCTGCACCACCGGCAAGCTGCCCGTGCCCTGGCCCACCCTCGTGACCACCCTGA
GCCACGGCGTGCAGTGCTTCGCCCGCTACCCCGACCACATGAAGCAGCACGACTTCTTCAAGTCCGCCAT
GCCCGAAGGCTACGTCCAGGAGCGCACCATCTTCTTCAAGGACGACGGCACCTACAAGACCCGCGCCGAG
GTGAAGTTCGAGGGCGACACCCTAGTGAACCGCATCGAGCTGAAGGGCGTCGACTTCAAGGAGGACGGCA
ACATCCTGGGGCACAAGCTGGAGTACAACTTCAACAGCCACAACATCTATATCATGGCCGTCAAGCAGAA
GAACGGCATCAAGGTGAACTTCAAGATCCGCCACAACGTGGAGGACGGCAGCGTGCAGCTCGCCGACCAC
TACCAGCAGAACACCCCCATCGGCGACGGCCCCGTGCTGCTGCCCGACAGCCACTACCTGAGCACCCAGT
CCGTGCTGAGCAAAGACCCCAACGAGAAGCGCGATCACATGGTCCTGCTGGAGTTCCGCACCGCCGCCGG
GATCACTCTCGGCATGGACGAGCTGTACAAGTAATACCACCCAGCTTTCTTGTACAAAGTGGTACGCGTG
AATTCACTCCTCAGGTGCAGGCTGCCTATCAGAAGGTGGTGGCTGGTGTGGCCAATGCCCTGGCTCACAA
ATACCACTGAGATCTTTTTCCCTCTGCCAAAAATTATGGGGACATCATGAAGCCCCTTGAGCATCTGACT
TCTGGCTAATAAAGGAAATTTATTTTCATTGCAATAGTGTGTTGGAATTTTTTGTGTCTCTCACTCGGAA
GGACATATGGGAGGGCAAATCATTTAAAACATCAGAATGAGTATTTGGTTTAGAGTTTGGCAACATATGC
CCATATGCTGGCTGCCATGAACAAAGGTTGGCTATAAAGAGGTCATCAGTATATGAAACAGCCCCCTGCT
GTCCATTCCTTATTCCATAGAAAAGCCTTGACTTGAGGTTAGATTTTTTTTATATTTTGTTTTGTGTTAT
TTTTTTCTTTAACATCCCTAAAATTTTCCTTACATGTTTTACTAGCCAGATTTTTCCTCCTCTCCTGACT
ACTCCCAGTCATAGCTGTCCCTCTTCTCTTATGGAGATCCCTCGACCTGCAGCCCAAGCTTGGCGTAATC
ATGGTCATAGCTGTTTCCTGTGTGAAATTGTTATCCGCTCACAATTCCACACAACATACGAGCCGGAAGC
ATAAAGTGTAAAGCCTGGGGTGCCTAATGAGTGAGCTAACTCACATTAATTGCGTTGCGCTCACTGCCCG
CTTTCCAGTCGGGAAACCTGTCGTGCCAGCGGATCGACAGTACTAAGCTTGGTCTAATACCCAATCTCTC
GTCTTATCCAGATGTTTTATACGCCTCTGGCCCGTGTCTCAAAATCTCTGATGTTACATTGCACAAGATA
AAATAATATCATCATGAACAATAAAACTGTCTGCTTACATAAACAGTAATACAAGGGGTGTTATGAGCCA
TATTCAACGGGAAACGTCGAGGCCGCGATTAAATTCCAACATGGATGCTGATTTATATGGGTATAAATGG
GCTCGCGATAATGTCGGGCAATCAGGTGCGACAATCTATCGCTTGTATGGGAAGCCCGATGCGCCAGAGT
TGTTTCTGAAACATGGCAAAGGTAGCGTTGCCAATGATGTTACAGATGAGATGGTCAGACTAAACTGGCT
GACGGAATTTATGCCTCTTCCGACCATCAAGCATTTTATCCGTACTCCTGATGATGCATGGTTACTCACC
ACTGCGATCCCCGGAAAAACAGCATTCCAGGTATTAGAAGAATATCCTGATTCAGGTGAAAATATTGTTG
ATGCGCTGGCAGTGTTCCTGCGCCGGTTGCATTCGATTCCTGTTTGTAATTGTCCTTTTAACAGCGATCG
CGTATTTCGTCTCGCTCAGGCGCAATCACGAATGAATAACGGTTTGGTTGATGCGAGTGATTTTGATGAC
GAGCGTAATGGCTGGCCTGTTGAACAAGTCTGGAAAGAAATGCATAAACTTTTGCCATTCTCACCGGATT
CAGTCGTCACTCATGGTGATTTCTCACTTGATAACCTTATTTTTGACGAGGGGAAATTAATAGGTTGTAT
TGATGTTGGACGAGTCGGAATCGCAGACCGATACCAGGATCTTGCCATCCTATGGAACTGCCTCGGTGAG
TTTTCTCCTTCATTACAGAAACGGCTTTTTCAAAAATATGGTATTGATAATCCTGATATGAATAAATTGC
AGTTTCATTTGATGCTCGATGAGTTTTTCTAATCAGAATTGGTTAATTGGTTGTAACACTGGCAGAGCAT
TACGCTGACTTGACGGGACGGCGCAAGCTCATGACCAAAATCCCTTAACGTGAGTTACGCGTCGTTCCAC
TGAGCGTCAGAGGTATCACTAGTATTACAGAGGTAAGTTATAACAGTCGCCTAACCC
