>Addgene plasmid #103582 | LSB-hsa-miR-504-5p | depositor partial sequence | sequence record 196213 | hsa-miR-504-5p target
GATAGAGTGCAGACCAGGGTCTA
